>Addgene plasmid #62917 | CrBlue ---- pcDNA3.1 | depositor partial sequence | sequence record 103880 | Entire coding region, flanked by restriction sites used to subclone into pcDNA3.1
GTGGAATTCAATTCCACCATGCGCAAGATGTCCGAGGAGGAGTTCTACCTGTTCAAGAACATCTCGAGCG
TCGGCCCTTGGGACGGGCCCCAGTACCACATCGCTCCTGTCTGGGCTTTCTACCTCCAGGCTGCTTTCAT
GGGGACCGTGTTCCTCATCGGTTTCCCTCTGAATGCCATGGTGCTCGTGGCCTTTTACCGCTTACGACAT
AAATTGGCTTTTTTAAACTACATCCTGGTGAACGTGTCCTTCGGTGGATTCCTGCTGTGTATCTTCTCCG
TGTTCCCTGTGTTCGTGGCTAGCTGCAACGGTTACTTCGTGTTCGGACGTCACGTGTGTGCTCTGGAGGG
TTTCCTAGGTACCGTGGCTGGTCTGGTCACCGGGTGGTCTCTGGCCTTCCTGGCCTTCGAACGCTACATC
GTCATATGCAGACCTTTCGTGGCAACTGCGATTCACGGATCAATGAGAAATGCGTTAACCGTAGTACTGG
CTACCTGGACAATCGGTATCGGTGTATCGATCCCTCCCTTCTTCGGTTGGTCTCGCTTCATTCCGGAAGG
CCTTCAGTGCAGCTGTGGCCCTGACTGGTACACCGTGGGTACAAAGTACCGATCGGAGAGCTACACCTGG
TTCCTGTTCATCTTCTGCTTCATCGTGCCTCTGAGCCTGATCTGCTTCTCCTACACCTTGGTTCAAGGAG
AGATGAAGAATATGCGAGGTCGTGCAGCACAGTTGTTTGGTTCAGAATCCGAGGCTGCACTAAAGAATAT
CAAGGCCGAAAAGCGACACACAAGAATGGTGGTGGTGATGGTGGGATCCTTCTGCGTGTGCTACGTACCC
TACGCTGCTTTCGCCATGTACATGGTGAACAACAGGAACCACGGTTTAGATCTGCGACTGGTGACAATCC
CTTCGTTCTTCTCCAAGTCCGCATCGATTTACAACCCTATCATCTACTGCTTCATGAACAAGCAGTTCCA
AAGAGCTGTATTACGTGGTGTTTGTGGAAGAATTGTCGGTGGTAATGCCATTGCTCCTTCCAGTACGGCT
GTTGAACCTAACGAGACCTCCCAGGTGGCTCCTGCTTGAAAGCTTGCGGCCGCTCGAGTCTAGAGGGCCC
GTTAAACCCGCTGATCAGCCTCG
