>Addgene plasmid #62917 | CrBlue ---- pcDNA3.1 | addgene partial sequence | sequence record 109338 | CMV-F 5'-CGCAAATGGGCGGTAGGCGTG-3'
TGGCTACTAGAGAACCCACTGCCTTACTGGCTTATCGAAATTAATACGACTCACTATAGGGAGACCCAAG
CTGGCTAGCGTTTAAACTTAAGCTTGGTACCGAGCTCGGATCCACTAGTCCAGTGTGGTGGAATTCAATT
CCACCATGCGCAAGATGTCCGAGGAGGAGTTCTACCTGTTCAAGAACATCTCGAGCGTCGGCCCTTGGGA
CGGGCCCCAGTACCACATCGCTCCTGTCTGGGCTTTCTACCTCCAGGCTGCTTTCATGGGGACCGTGTTC
CTCATCGGTTTCCCTCTGAATGCCATGGTGCTCGTGGCCTTTTACCGCTTACGACATAAATTGGCTTTTT
TAAACTACATCCTGGTGAACGTGTCCTTCGGTGGATTCCTGCTGTGTATCTTCTCCGTGTTCCCTGTGTT
CGTGGCTAGCTGCAACGGTTACTTCGTGTTCGGACGTCACGTGTGTGCTCTGGAGGGTTTCCTAGGTACC
GTGGCTGGTCTGGTCACCGGGTGGTCTCTGGCCTTCCTGGCCTTCGAACGCTACATCGTCATATGCAGAC
CTTTCGTGGCAACTGCGATTCACGGATCAATGAGAAATGCGTTAACCGTAGTACTGGCTACCTGGACAAT
CGGTATCGGTGTATCGATCCCTCCCTTCTTCGGTTGGTCTCGCTTCATTCCGGAAGGCCTTCAGTGCAGC
TGTGGCCCTGACTGGTACACCGTGGGTACAAAGTACCGATCGGAGAGCTACACCTGGTTCCTGTTCATCT
TCTGCTTCATCGTGCCTCTGAGCCTGATCTGCTTCTCCTACACCTTGGTTCAAGGAGAGATGAAGAATAT
GCGAGGTCGTGCAGCACAGTGTTGG
