>Addgene plasmid #62917 | CrBlue ---- pcDNA3.1 | addgene partial sequence | sequence record 109347 | BGH-rev 5'-TAGAAGGCACAGTCGAGG-3'
CGGCCGCAGCTTTCAGCAGGAGCCACCTGGGAGGTCTCGTTAGGTTCAACAGCCGTACTGGAAGGAGCAA
TGGCATTACCACCGACAATTCTTCCACAAACACCACGTAATACAGCTCTTTGGAACTGCTTGTTCATGAA
GCAGTAGATGATAGGGTTGTAAATCGATGCGGACTTGGAGAAGAACGAAGGGATTGTCACCAGTCGCAGA
TCTAAACCGTGGTTCCTGTTGTTCACCATGTACATGGCGAAAGCAGCGTAGGGTACGTAGCACACGCAGA
AGGATCCCACCATCACCACCACCATTCTTGTGTGTCGCTTTTCGGCCTTGATATTCTTTAGTGCAGCCTC
GGATTCTGAACCAAACAACTGTGCTGCACGACCTCGCATATTCTTCATCTCTCCTTGAACCAAGGTGTAG
GAGAAGCAGATCAGGCTCAGAGGCACGATGAAGCAGAAGATGAACAGGAACCAGGTGTAGCTCTCCGATC
GGTACTTTGTACCCACGGTGTACCAGTCAGGGCCACAGCTGCACTGAAGGCCTTCCGGAATGAAGCGAGA
CCAACCGAAGAAGGGAGGGATCGATACACCGATACCGATTGTCCAGGTAGCCAGTACTACGGTTAACGCA
TTTCTCATTGATCCGTGAATCGCAGTTGCCACGAAAGGTCTGCATATGACGATGTAGCGTTCGAAGGCCA
GGAAGGCCAGAGACCACCCGGTGACCAGACCAGCCACGGTACCTAGGAAACCCTCCAGAGCACACACGTG
ACGTCCGAACACGAAGTAACCGTTGCAGCTAGCCACGAACACA
