[The description below was written by a language model from this plasmid's Addgene catalogue record.]
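Description:
CrBlue ---- pcDNA3.1 is a mammalian expression plasmid built on the Invitrogen pcDNA3.1 backbone, with a recorded total size of about 6.4 kb, of which roughly 5.4 kb is vector. It is maintained in E. coli as a high-copy plasmid under ampicillin selection. It also carries a neomycin resistance marker, so transfected mammalian cells can be selected with G418 if stable expression is wanted. No feature table accompanies the record, so other backbone elements are not itemised. The listed T7 and BGH sequencing primers do fit the usual pcDNA3.1 layout, in which a T7 promoter site lies upstream and a bovine growth hormone polyadenylation region lies downstream of the cloning site.

The payload is CrBlue, a synthetic insert of about 970 bp cloned between EcoRI and NotI sites, both of which remain intact, and transcribed from the strong constitutive CMV promoter. CrBlue is a chimeric opsin. It keeps the blue opsin backbone, but its intracellular loops and C terminus are replaced with those of jellyfish opsin. In a G protein-coupled receptor these intracellular regions generally govern coupling to downstream signalling partners, while the backbone sets the response to light. The stated design goal was to introduce spectral selectivity. The record does not list any epitope tag or fluorescent fusion.

According to the associated publication, the construct belongs to work on optically triggering spatially and temporally confined GPCR activity within single cells, including light-directed control of neurite initiation and extension. It therefore serves as an optogenetic tool for light-activated receptor signalling in transfected mammalian cells.
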