Addgene plasmid #62917: CrBlue ---- pcDNA3.1
Purpose: CrBlue is a synthetic chimera comprising the blue opsin backbone with the intracellular loops and the C terminus of the jellyfish opsin, created to introduce spectral selectivity.
Depositing lab: Narasimhan Gautam. Depositing organization: Washington University in Saint Louis. Publication: Optically triggering spatiotemporally confined GPCR activity in a cell and programming neurite initiation and extension. Karunarathne WK, Giri L, Kalyanaraman V, Gautam N. Proc Natl Acad Sci U S A. 2013 Apr 23;110(17):E1565-74. doi: 10.1073/pnas.1220697110. Epub 2013 Mar 11. PubMed 23479634.
Backbone
  Vector backbone: pcDNA3.1
  Backbone manufacturer: Invitrogen
  Backbone size w/o insert (bp): 5400
  Total vector size (bp): 6371
  Vector type: Mammalian Expression
  Selectable markers: Neomycin (select with G418)
Growth in bacteria
  Bacterial resistance: Ampicillin, 100 μg/mL
  Growth temperature: 37°C
  Growth strain: Top10
  Copy number: High Copy
Gene/Insert
  Gene/Insert name: CrBlue
  Species: Synthetic
  Insert size (bp): 971
  Promoter: CMV
  Cloning method: Restriction Enzyme; 5′ cloning site EcoR1 (not destroyed); 3′ cloning site NotI (not destroyed)
  Sequencing primers: 5′ T7; 3′ BGH
Terms and licenses: Academic/Nonprofit Terms; Industry Terms: Not Available to Industry
How to cite: CrBlue ---- pcDNA3.1 was a gift from Narasimhan Gautam (Addgene plasmid # 62917 ; http://n2t.net/addgene:62917 ; RRID:Addgene_62917)
